Addgene plasmid #112109: pEGFP-N1 Dynamin1 D406R M407R
Purpose: Mammalian expression plasmid of GFP-tagged Dynamin protein.
Depositing lab: Justin Taraska. Depositing organization: National Heart, Lung, and Blood Institute (NHLBI). Publication: Cryo-EM of the dynamin polymer assembled on lipid membrane. Kong L, Sochacki KA, Wang H, Fang S, Canagarajah B, Kehr AD, Rice WJ, Strub MP, Taraska JW, Hinshaw JE. Nature. 2018 Aug;560(7717):258-262. doi: 10.1038/s41586-018-0378-6. Epub 2018 Aug 1. PubMed 30069048.
Backbone
  Vector backbone: pEGFP-N1
  Backbone manufacturer: Clontech
  Vector type: Mammalian Expression
Growth in bacteria
  Bacterial resistance: Kanamycin, 50 μg/mL
  Growth temperature: 37°C
  Growth strain: DH5alpha
  Copy number: High Copy
Gene/Insert
  Gene/Insert name: Dynamin1
  Species: H. sapiens (human)
  Mutation: D406R M407R
  Entrez Gene: DNM1 (a.k.a. DEE31, DNM, EIEE31)
  Promoter: CMV
  Tag / fusion protein: EGFP (C terminal on backbone)
  Cloning method: Unknown
  Sequencing primers: 5′ CMV-F; 3′ SV40-pArev
Terms and licenses: Academic/Nonprofit Terms; Industry Terms: Not Available to Industry
How to cite: pEGFP-N1 Dynamin1 D406R M407R was a gift from Justin Taraska (Addgene plasmid # 112109 ; http://n2t.net/addgene:112109 ; RRID:Addgene_112109)
