[The description below was written by a language model from this plasmid's Addgene catalogue record and pLannotate feature annotations shown in this document.]
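Description:
pEGFP-N1 Dynamin1 D406R M407R is a 7.3 kb mammalian expression plasmid built on the Clontech pEGFP-N1 backbone and encoding human dynamin 1 (DNM1) fused at its C terminus to EGFP. The dynamin coding sequence sits in the multiple cloning site downstream of the human cytomegalovirus immediate early enhancer and promoter. It is joined through residual polylinker sequence to the backbone's mammalian codon-optimized EGFP, and the transcript is terminated by the SV40 polyadenylation signal. The insert carries two substitutions, D406R and M407R. The record does not state their functional consequence, though the associated publication concerns the cryo-EM structure of the dynamin polymer assembled on lipid membrane.

The plasmid is propagated in E. coli through a high-copy ColE1/pUC-type origin and selected with kanamycin. The Tn5 aminoglycoside phosphotransferase (NeoR/KanR) gene is driven by tandem promoters: a bacterial bla promoter for kanamycin resistance in bacteria and the SV40 enhancer/early promoter for G418 selection in mammalian cells, with an HSV TK polyadenylation signal downstream. An f1 origin is also present and allows production of single-stranded DNA. The short large T antigen, ble and bGH poly(A) fragments in the annotation are most likely remnants of the backbone rather than functional elements. The depositor sequence and the repository's sequencing result are the same length and show the same feature layout, differing only by a 12-nucleotide shift in numbering.

The construct is intended for transient or stable expression of fluorescently tagged mutant dynamin 1 in mammalian cells. This allows its localization and behaviour to be followed by fluorescence microscopy, for example in studies of endocytosis and vesicle trafficking.
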