Features (pLannotate 1.2.2; 16 found; start..end, strand, type, name):
     61..364     +  enhancer       CMV enhancer: human cytomegalovirus immediate early enhancer
    365..568     +  promoter       CMV promoter: human cytomegalovirus (CMV) immediate early promoter
    591..613     +  misc_feature   MCS (fragment): multiple cloning site
    619..3207    +  CDS            DNM1: DYN1_HUMAN - Also known as DNM. Experimental evidence at protein level: Swiss-Prot protein existence level 1. Microtubule-associated force-producing protein involved in producing microtubule bundles and able to bind and hydrolyze GTP. Most probably involved in vesicular trafficking processes. Involved in receptor-mediated endocytosis. From Homo sapiens (Human).
   3207..3251    +  misc_feature   MCS (fragment): multiple cloning site
   3265..3984    +  CDS            EGFP: the original enhanced GFP (Yang et al., 1996) mammalian codon-optimized
   4001..4084    +  CDS            large T antigen (fragment): large T antigen from SV40 (simian virus 40)
   4107..4228    +  polyA_signal   SV40 poly(A) signal: SV40 polyadenylation signal
   4262..4690    -  rep_origin     f1 ori (sequence partly withheld): f1 bacteriophage origin of replication; arrow indicates direction of (+) strand synthesis
   4717..4821    +  promoter       AmpR promoter: bla
   4823..5180    +  promoter       SV40 promoter: SV40 enhancer and early promoter
   5215..6009    +  CDS            NeoR/KanR: aminoglycoside phosphotransferase from Tn5; aph(3')-II (or nptII); confers resistance to neomycin, kanamycin, and G418 (Geneticin®)
   6030..6182    +  CDS            ble (fragment): BLE_KLEPN - Experimental evidence at protein level: Swiss-Prot protein existence level 1. Binding protein with a strong affinity to the bleomycin family of antibiotics. Binds to CL990; an antimitotic-antibiotic compound. From Klebsiella pneumoniae.
   6241..6288    +  polyA_signal   HSV TK poly(A) signal: herpes simplex virus thymidine kinase polyadenylation signal (Cole and Stacy, 1985)
   6379..6395    -  polyA_signal   bGH poly(A) signal (fragment): bovine growth hormone polyadenylation signal
   6617..7205    +  rep_origin     ori: high-copy-number ColE1/pMB1/pBR322/pUC origin of replication
>Addgene plasmid #112109 | pEGFP-N1 Dynamin1 D406R M407R | depositor full sequence | sequence record 211039 | Full Sequence
TAGTTATTAATAGTAATCAATTACGGGGTCATTAGTTCATAGCCCATATATGGAGTTCCGCGTTACATAA
CTTACGGTAAATGGCCCGCCTGGCTGACCGCCCAACGACCCCCGCCCATTGACGTCAATAATGACGTATG
TTCCCATAGTAACGCCAATAGGGACTTTCCATTGACGTCAATGGGTGGAGTATTTACGGTAAACTGCCCA
CTTGGCAGTACATCAAGTGTATCATATGCCAAGTACGCCCCCTATTGACGTCAATGACGGTAAATGGCCC
GCCTGGCATTATGCCCAGTACATGACCTTATGGGACTTTCCTACTTGGCAGTACATCTACGTATTAGTCA
TCGCTATTACCATGGTGATGCGGTTTTGGCAGTACATCAATGGGCGTGGATAGCGGTTTGACTCACGGGG
ATTTCCAAGTCTCCACCCCATTGACGTCAATGGGAGTTTGTTTTGGCACCAAAATCAACGGGACTTTCCA
AAATGTCGTAACAACTCCGCCCCATTGACGCAAATGGGCGGTAGGCGTGTACGGTGGGAGGTCTATATAA
GCAGAGCTGGTTTAGTGAACCGTCAGATCCGCTAGCGCTACCGGACTCAGATCCTGCCATGGGCAACCGC
GGCATGGAAGATCTCATCCCGCTGGTCAACCGGCTGCAAGACGCCTTCTCTGCCATCGGCCAGAACGCGG
ACCTCGACCTGCCGCAGATCGCTGTGGTGGGCGGCCAGAGCGCCGGCAAGAGCTCGGTGCTCGAGAATTT
CGTAGGCAGGGACTTCTTGCCTCGAGGATCTGGCATTGTTACCCGACGTCCCCTGGTCTTGCAGCTGGTC
AATGCAACCACAGAATATGCCGAGTTCCTGCACTGCAAGGGAAAGAAATTCACCGACTTCGAGGAGGTGC
GCCTTGAGATCGAGGCCGAGACCGACAGGGTCACCGGCACCAACAAGGGCATCTCGCCGGTGCCTATCAA
CCTCCGCGTCTACTCGCCGCACGTGCTGAACCTGACCCTGGTGGACCTGCCCGGAATGACCAAGGTCCCG
GTGGGGGACCAACCTCCCGACATCGAGTTCCAGATCCGAGACATGCTTATGCAGTTTGTCACCAAGGAGA
ACTGCCTCATCCTGGCCGTGTCCCCCGCCAACTCTGACCTGGCCAATTCTGACGCCCTCAAGGTCGCCAA
GGAGGTGGACCCCCAGGGCCAGCGCACCATCGGGGTCATCACCAAGCTGGACCTGATGGACGAGGGCACA
GATGCCCGTGATGTGCTGGAGAACAAGCTGCTCCCCCTGCGCAGAGGCTACATTGGAGTGGTGAACCGGA
GCCAGAAGGACATTGATGGCAAGAAGGACATTACCGCCGCCTTGGCTGCTGAACGAAAGTTCTTCCTCTC
CCATCCATCTTATCGCCACTTGGCTGACCGTATGGGCACGCCCTACCTGCAGAAGGTCCTCAATCAGCAA
CTGACGAACCACATCCGGGACACACTGCCGGGGCTGCGGAACAAGCTGCAGAGCCAGCTACTGTCCATTG
AGAAGGAGGTGGAGGAATACAAGAACTTCCGCCCTGATGACCCAGCTCGCAAGACCAAGGCCCTGCTGCA
GATGGTCCAGCAGTTTGCCGTAGACTTTGAGAAGCGCATTGAGGGCTCAGGAGATCAGATCGACACCTAC
GAACTGTCAGGGGGAGCCCGCATTAACCGAATCTTCCACGAGCGCTTCCCTTTCGAGCTGGTCAAGATGG
AGTTTGATGAGAAGGAACTCCGAAGGGAGATCAGCTATGCTATCAAGAATATCCATGGCATTAGAACGGG
GCTGTTTACCCCAAGGAGGGCCTTTGAGACCATTGTGAAAAAGCAGGTGAAGAAGATCCGAGAACCGTGT
CTCAAGTGTGTGGACATGGTTATCTCGGAGCTAATCAGCACCGTTAGACAGTGCACCAAGAAGCTCCAGC
AGTACCCGCGGCTACGGGAGGAGATGGAGCGCATCGTGACCACCCACATCCGGGAGCGCGAGGGCCGCAC
TAAGGAGCAGGTCATGCTTCTCATCGATATCGAGCTGGCTTACATGAACACCAACCATGAGGACTTCATA
GGCTTTGCCAATGCTCAGCAGAGGAGCAACCAGATGAACAAGAAGAAGACTTCAGGGAACCAGGATGAGA
TTCTGGTCATCCGCAAGGGCTGGCTGACTATCAATAATATTGGCATCATGAAAGGGGGCTCCAAGGAGTA
CTGGTTTGTGCTGACTGCTGAGAATCTGTCCTGGTACAAGGATGATGAGGAGAAAGAGAAGAAATACATG
CTGTCTGTGGACAACCTCAAGCTGCGGGACGTGGAGAAGGGCTTTATGTCGAGCAAGCATATCTTTGCCC
TCTTTAACACGGAGCAGAGGAATGTCTACAAGGATTATCGGCAGCTGGAGCTAGCCTGTGAGACACAGGA
GGAGGTGGACAGCTGGAAGGCCTCCTTCCTGAGGGCTGGCGTGTACCCTGAGCGTGTTGGGGACAAAGAG
AAAGCCAGCGAGACCGAGGAGAATGGCTCCGACAGCTTCATGCATTCCATGGACCCACAGCTGGAACGGC
AAGTGGAGACCATCCGGAATCTTGTGGACTCATACATGGCCATTGTCAACAAGACCGTGAGGGACCTCAT
GCCCAAGACCATCATGCACCTCATGATTAACAATACCAAGGAGTTCATCTTCTCGGAGCTGCTGGCCAAC
CTGTACTCGTGTGGGGACCAGAACACGCTGATGGAGGAGTCGGCGGAGCAGGCACAGCGGCGCGACGAGA
TGCTGCGCATGTACCACGCACTGAAGGAGGCGCTCAGCATCATCGGCAACATCAACACGACCACCGTCAG
CACGCCCATGCCCCCGCCCGTGGACGACTCCTGGCTGCAGGTGCAGAGCGTACCGGCCGGACGCAGGTCG
CCCACGTCCAGCCCCACGCCGCAGCGCCGAGCCCCCGCCGTGCCCCCAGCCCGGCCCGGGTCGCGGGGCC
CTGCTCCTGGGCCTCCGCCTGCTGGGTCCGCCCTGGGGGGGGCGCCCCCCGTGCCCTCCAGGCCGGGGGC
TTCCCCTGACCCTTTCGGCCCTCCCCCTCAGGTGCCCTCGCGCCCCAACCGCGCCCCGCCCGGGGTCCCC
AGCCGATCGGGTCAGGCAAGTCCATCCCGTCCTGAGAGCCCCAGGCCCCCCTTCGACAAGCTTCGAATTC
TGCAGTCGACGGTACCGCGGGCCCGGGATCCACCGGTCGCCACCATGGTGAGCAAGGGCGAGGAGCTGTT
CACCGGGGTGGTGCCCATCCTGGTCGAGCTGGACGGCGACGTAAACGGCCACAAGTTCAGCGTGTCCGGC
GAGGGCGAGGGCGATGCCACCTACGGCAAGCTGACCCTGAAGTTCATCTGCACCACCGGCAAGCTGCCCG
TGCCCTGGCCCACCCTCGTGACCACCCTGACCTACGGCGTGCAGTGCTTCAGCCGCTACCCCGACCACAT
GAAGCAGCACGACTTCTTCAAGTCCGCCATGCCCGAAGGCTACGTCCAGGAGCGCACCATCTTCTTCAAG
GACGACGGCAACTACAAGACCCGCGCCGAGGTGAAGTTCGAGGGCGACACCCTGGTGAACCGCATCGAGC
TGAAGGGCATCGACTTCAAGGAGGACGGCAACATCCTGGGGCACAAGCTGGAGTACAACTACAACAGCCA
CAACGTCTATATCATGGCCGACAAGCAGAAGAACGGCATCAAGGTGAACTTCAAGATCCGCCACAACATC
GAGGACGGCAGCGTGCAGCTCGCCGACCACTACCAGCAGAACACCCCCATCGGCGACGGCCCCGTGCTGC
TGCCCGACAACCACTACCTGAGCACCCAGTCCGCCCTGAGCAAAGACCCCAACGAGAAGCGCGATCACAT
GGTCCTGCTGGAGTTCGTGACCGCCGCCGGGATCACTCTCGGCATGGACGAGCTGTACAAGTAAAGCGGC
CGCGACTCTAGATCATAATCAGCCATACCACATTTGTAGAGGTTTTACTTGCTTTAAAAAACCTCCCACA
CCTCCCCCTGAACCTGAAACATAAAATGAATGCAATTGTTGTTGTTAACTTGTTTATTGCAGCTTATAAT
GGTTACAAATAAAGCAATAGCATCACAAATTTCACAAATAAAGCATTTTTTTCACTGCATTCTAGTTGTG
GTTTGTCCAAACTCATCAATGTATCTTAAGGCGTAAATTGTAAGCGTTAATATTTTGTTAAAATTCGCGT
TAAATTTTTGTTAAATCAGCTCATTTTTTAACCAATAGGCCGAAATCGGCAAAATCCCTTATAAATCAAA
AGAATAGACCGAGATAGGGT
[37 nt withheld, positions 4361-4397]
AAAGAACGTGGACTCCAACGTCAAAGG
[49 nt withheld, positions 4425-4473]
T
[91 nt withheld, positions 4475-4565]
G
[124 nt withheld, positions 4567-4690]
CAGGTGGCACTTTTCGGGGAAATGTGCGCGGAACCCCTATTTGTTTATTTTTCTAAATACATTCAAATAT
GTATCCGCTCATGAGACAATAACCCTGATAAATGCTTCAATAATATTGAAAAAGGAAGAGTCCTGAGGCG
GAAAGAACCAGCTGTGGAATGTGTGTCAGTTAGGGTGTGGAAAGTCCCCAGGCTCCCCAGCAGGCAGAAG
TATGCAAAGCATGCATCTCAATTAGTCAGCAACCAGGTGTGGAAAGTCCCCAGGCTCCCCAGCAGGCAGA
AGTATGCAAAGCATGCATCTCAATTAGTCAGCAACCATAGTCCCGCCCCTAACTCCGCCCATCCCGCCCC
TAACTCCGCCCAGTTCCGCCCATTCTCCGCCCCATGGCTGACTAATTTTTTTTATTTATGCAGAGGCCGA
GGCCGCCTCGGCCTCTGAGCTATTCCAGAAGTAGTGAGGAGGCTTTTTTGGAGGCCTAGGCTTTTGCAAA
GATCGATCAAGAGACAGGATGAGGATCGTTTCGCATGATTGAACAAGATGGATTGCACGCAGGTTCTCCG
GCCGCTTGGGTGGAGAGGCTATTCGGCTATGACTGGGCACAACAGACAATCGGCTGCTCTGATGCCGCCG
TGTTCCGGCTGTCAGCGCAGGGGCGCCCGGTTCTTTTTGTCAAGACCGACCTGTCCGGTGCCCTGAATGA
ACTGCAAGACGAGGCAGCGCGGCTATCGTGGCTGGCCACGACGGGCGTTCCTTGCGCAGCTGTGCTCGAC
GTTGTCACTGAAGCGGGAAGGGACTGGCTGCTATTGGGCGAAGTGCCGGGGCAGGATCTCCTGTCATCTC
ACCTTGCTCCTGCCGAGAAAGTATCCATCATGGCTGATGCAATGCGGCGGCTGCATACGCTTGATCCGGC
TACCTGCCCATTCGACCACCAAGCGAAACATCGCATCGAGCGAGCACGTACTCGGATGGAAGCCGGTCTT
GTCGATCAGGATGATCTGGACGAAGAGCATCAGGGGCTCGCGCCAGCCGAACTGTTCGCCAGGCTCAAGG
CGAGCATGCCCGACGGCGAGGATCTCGTCGTGACCCATGGCGATGCCTGCTTGCCGAATATCATGGTGGA
AAATGGCCGCTTTTCTGGATTCATCGACTGTGGCCGGCTGGGTGTGGCGGACCGCTATCAGGACATAGCG
TTGGCTACCCGTGATATTGCTGAAGAGCTTGGCGGCGAATGGGCTGACCGCTTCCTCGTGCTTTACGGTA
TCGCCGCTCCCGATTCGCAGCGCATCGCCTTCTATCGCCTTCTTGACGAGTTCTTCTGAGCGGGACTCTG
GGGTTCGAAATGACCGACCAAGCGACGCCCAACCTGCCATCACGAGATTTCGATTCCACCGCCGCCTTCT
ATGAAAGGTTGGGCTTCGGAATCGTTTTCCGGGACGCCGGCTGGATGATCCTCCAGCGCGGGGATCTCAT
GCTGGAGTTCTTCGCCCACCCTAGGGGGAGGCTAACTGAAACACGGAAGGAGACAATACCGGAAGGAACC
CGCGCTATGACGGCAATAAAAAGACAGAATAAAACGCACGGTGTTGGGTCGTTTGTTCATAAACGCGGGG
TTCGGTCCCAGGGCTGGCACTCTGTCGATACCCCACCGAGACCCCATTGGGGCCAATACGCCCGCGTTTC
TTCCTTTTCCCCACCCCACCCCCCAAGTTCGGGTGAAGGCCCAGGGCTCGCAGCCAACGTCGGGGCGGCA
GGCCCTGCCATAGCCTCAGGTTACTCATATATACTTTAGATTGATTTAAAACTTCATTTTTAATTTAAAA
GGATCTAGGTGAAGATCCTTTTTGATAATCTCATGACCAAAATCCCTTAACGTGAGTTTTCGTTCCACTG
AGCGTCAGACCCCGTAGAAAAGATCAAAGGATCTTCTTGAGATCCTTTTTTTCTGCGCGTAATCTGCTGC
TTGCAAACAAAAAAACCACCGCTACCAGCGGTGGTTTGTTTGCCGGATCAAGAGCTACCAACTCTTTTTC
CGAAGGTAACTGGCTTCAGCAGAGCGCAGATACCAAATACTGTCCTTCTAGTGTAGCCGTAGTTAGGCCA
CCACTTCAAGAACTCTGTAGCACCGCCTACATACCTCGCTCTGCTAATCCTGTTACCAGTGGCTGCTGCC
AGTGGCGATAAGTCGTGTCTTACCGGGTTGGACTCAAGACGATAGTTACCGGATAAGGCGCAGCGGTCGG
GCTGAACGGGGGGTTCGTGCACACAGCCCAGCTTGGAGCGAACGACCTACACCGAACTGAGATACCTACA
GCGTGAGCTATGAGAAAGCGCCACGCTTCCCGAAGGGAGAAAGGCGGACAGGTATCCGGTAAGCGGCAGG
GTCGGAACAGGAGAGCGCACGAGGGAGCTTCCAGGGGGAAACGCCTGGTATCTTTATAGTCCTGTCGGGT
TTCGCCACCTCTGACTTGAGCGTCGATTTTTGTGATGCTCGTCAGGGGGGCGGAGCCTATGGAAAAACGC
CAGCAACGCGGCCTTTTTACGGTTCCTGGCCTTTTGCTGGCCTTTTGCTCACATGTTCTTTCCTGCGTTA
TCCCCTGATTCTGTGGATAACCGTATTACCGCCATGCAT
