Features (pLannotate 1.2.2; 16 found; start..end, strand, type, name):
     49..352     +  enhancer       CMV enhancer: human cytomegalovirus immediate early enhancer
    353..556     +  promoter       CMV promoter: human cytomegalovirus (CMV) immediate early promoter
    579..601     +  misc_feature   MCS (fragment): multiple cloning site
    607..3195    +  CDS            DNM1: DYN1_HUMAN - Also known as DNM. Experimental evidence at protein level: Swiss-Prot protein existence level 1. Microtubule-associated force-producing protein involved in producing microtubule bundles and able to bind and hydrolyze GTP. Most probably involved in vesicular trafficking processes. Involved in receptor-mediated endocytosis. From Homo sapiens (Human).
   3195..3239    +  misc_feature   MCS (fragment): multiple cloning site
   3253..3972    +  CDS            EGFP: the original enhanced GFP (Yang et al., 1996) mammalian codon-optimized
   3989..4072    +  CDS            large T antigen (fragment): large T antigen from SV40 (simian virus 40)
   4095..4216    +  polyA_signal   SV40 poly(A) signal: SV40 polyadenylation signal
   4250..4678    -  rep_origin     f1 ori (sequence partly withheld): f1 bacteriophage origin of replication; arrow indicates direction of (+) strand synthesis
   4705..4809    +  promoter       AmpR promoter: bla
   4811..5168    +  promoter       SV40 promoter: SV40 enhancer and early promoter
   5203..5997    +  CDS            NeoR/KanR: aminoglycoside phosphotransferase from Tn5; aph(3')-II (or nptII); confers resistance to neomycin, kanamycin, and G418 (Geneticin®)
   6018..6170    +  CDS            ble (fragment): BLE_KLEPN - Experimental evidence at protein level: Swiss-Prot protein existence level 1. Binding protein with a strong affinity to the bleomycin family of antibiotics. Binds to CL990; an antimitotic-antibiotic compound. From Klebsiella pneumoniae.
   6229..6276    +  polyA_signal   HSV TK poly(A) signal: herpes simplex virus thymidine kinase polyadenylation signal (Cole and Stacy, 1985)
   6367..6383    -  polyA_signal   bGH poly(A) signal (fragment): bovine growth hormone polyadenylation signal
   6605..7193    +  rep_origin     ori: high-copy-number ColE1/pMB1/pBR322/pUC origin of replication
>Addgene plasmid #112109 | pEGFP-N1 Dynamin1 D406R M407R | addgene full sequence | sequence record 213763 | Addgene NGS Result
GTAATCAATTACGGGGTCATTAGTTCATAGCCCATATATGGAGTTCCGCGTTACATAACTTACGGTAAAT
GGCCCGCCTGGCTGACCGCCCAACGACCCCCGCCCATTGACGTCAATAATGACGTATGTTCCCATAGTAA
CGCCAATAGGGACTTTCCATTGACGTCAATGGGTGGAGTATTTACGGTAAACTGCCCACTTGGCAGTACA
TCAAGTGTATCATATGCCAAGTACGCCCCCTATTGACGTCAATGACGGTAAATGGCCCGCCTGGCATTAT
GCCCAGTACATGACCTTATGGGACTTTCCTACTTGGCAGTACATCTACGTATTAGTCATCGCTATTACCA
TGGTGATGCGGTTTTGGCAGTACATCAATGGGCGTGGATAGCGGTTTGACTCACGGGGATTTCCAAGTCT
CCACCCCATTGACGTCAATGGGAGTTTGTTTTGGCACCAAAATCAACGGGACTTTCCAAAATGTCGTAAC
AACTCCGCCCCATTGACGCAAATGGGCGGTAGGCGTGTACGGTGGGAGGTCTATATAAGCAGAGCTGGTT
TAGTGAACCGTCAGATCCGCTAGCGCTACCGGACTCAGATCCTGCCATGGGCAACCGCGGCATGGAAGAT
CTCATCCCGCTGGTCAACCGGCTGCAAGACGCCTTCTCTGCCATCGGCCAGAACGCGGACCTCGACCTGC
CGCAGATCGCTGTGGTGGGCGGCCAGAGCGCCGGCAAGAGCTCGGTGCTCGAGAATTTCGTAGGCAGGGA
CTTCTTGCCTCGAGGATCTGGCATTGTTACCCGACGTCCCCTGGTCTTGCAGCTGGTCAATGCAACCACA
GAATATGCCGAGTTCCTGCACTGCAAGGGAAAGAAATTCACCGACTTCGAGGAGGTGCGCCTTGAGATCG
AGGCCGAGACCGACAGGGTCACCGGCACCAACAAGGGCATCTCGCCGGTGCCTATCAACCTCCGCGTCTA
CTCGCCGCACGTGCTGAACCTGACCCTGGTGGACCTGCCCGGAATGACCAAGGTCCCGGTGGGGGACCAA
CCTCCCGACATCGAGTTCCAGATCCGAGACATGCTTATGCAGTTTGTCACCAAGGAGAACTGCCTCATCC
TGGCCGTGTCCCCCGCCAACTCTGACCTGGCCAATTCTGACGCCCTCAAGGTCGCCAAGGAGGTGGACCC
CCAGGGCCAGCGCACCATCGGGGTCATCACCAAGCTGGACCTGATGGACGAGGGCACAGATGCCCGTGAT
GTGCTGGAGAACAAGCTGCTCCCCCTGCGCAGAGGCTACATTGGAGTGGTGAACCGGAGCCAGAAGGACA
TTGATGGCAAGAAGGACATTACCGCCGCCTTGGCTGCTGAACGAAAGTTCTTCCTCTCCCATCCATCTTA
TCGCCACTTGGCTGACCGTATGGGCACGCCCTACCTGCAGAAGGTCCTCAATCAGCAACTGACGAACCAC
ATCCGGGACACACTGCCGGGGCTGCGGAACAAGCTGCAGAGCCAGCTACTGTCCATTGAGAAGGAGGTGG
AGGAATACAAGAACTTCCGCCCTGATGACCCAGCTCGCAAGACCAAGGCCCTGCTGCAGATGGTCCAGCA
GTTTGCCGTAGACTTTGAGAAGCGCATTGAGGGCTCAGGAGATCAGATCGACACCTACGAACTGTCAGGG
GGAGCCCGCATTAACCGAATCTTCCACGAGCGCTTCCCTTTCGAGCTGGTCAAGATGGAGTTTGATGAGA
AGGAACTCCGAAGGGAGATCAGCTATGCTATCAAGAATATCCATGGCATTAGAACGGGGCTGTTTACCCC
AAGGAGGGCCTTTGAGACCATTGTGAAAAAGCAGGTGAAGAAGATCCGAGAACCGTGTCTCAAGTGTGTG
GACATGGTTATCTCGGAGCTAATCAGCACCGTTAGACAGTGCACCAAGAAGCTCCAGCAGTACCCGCGGC
TACGGGAGGAGATGGAGCGCATCGTGACCACCCACATCCGGGAGCGCGAGGGCCGCACTAAGGAGCAGGT
CATGCTTCTCATCGATATCGAGCTGGCTTACATGAACACCAACCATGAGGACTTCATAGGCTTTGCCAAT
GCTCAGCAGAGGAGCAACCAGATGAACAAGAAGAAGACTTCAGGGAACCAGGATGAGATTCTGGTCATCC
GCAAGGGCTGGCTGACTATCAATAATATTGGCATCATGAAAGGGGGCTCCAAGGAGTACTGGTTTGTGCT
GACTGCTGAGAATCTGTCCTGGTACAAGGATGATGAGGAGAAAGAGAAGAAATACATGCTGTCTGTGGAC
AACCTCAAGCTGCGGGACGTGGAGAAGGGCTTTATGTCGAGCAAGCATATCTTTGCCCTCTTTAACACGG
AGCAGAGGAATGTCTACAAGGATTATCGGCAGCTGGAGCTAGCCTGTGAGACACAGGAGGAGGTGGACAG
CTGGAAGGCCTCCTTCCTGAGGGCTGGCGTGTACCCTGAGCGTGTTGGGGACAAAGAGAAAGCCAGCGAG
ACCGAGGAGAATGGCTCCGACAGCTTCATGCATTCCATGGACCCACAGCTGGAACGGCAAGTGGAGACCA
TCCGGAATCTTGTGGACTCATACATGGCCATTGTCAACAAGACCGTGAGGGACCTCATGCCCAAGACCAT
CATGCACCTCATGATTAACAATACCAAGGAGTTCATCTTCTCGGAGCTGCTGGCCAACCTGTACTCGTGT
GGGGACCAGAACACGCTGATGGAGGAGTCGGCGGAGCAGGCACAGCGGCGCGACGAGATGCTGCGCATGT
ACCACGCACTGAAGGAGGCGCTCAGCATCATCGGCAACATCAACACGACCACCGTCAGCACGCCCATGCC
CCCGCCCGTGGACGACTCCTGGCTGCAGGTGCAGAGCGTACCGGCCGGACGCAGGTCGCCCACGTCCAGC
CCCACGCCGCAGCGCCGAGCCCCCGCCGTGCCCCCAGCCCGGCCCGGGTCGCGGGGCCCTGCTCCTGGGC
CTCCGCCTGCTGGGTCCGCCCTGGGGGGGGCGCCCCCCGTGCCCTCCAGGCCGGGGGCTTCCCCTGACCC
TTTCGGCCCTCCCCCTCAGGTGCCCTCGCGCCCCAACCGCGCCCCGCCCGGGGTCCCCAGCCGATCGGGT
CAGGCAAGTCCATCCCGTCCTGAGAGCCCCAGGCCCCCCTTCGACAAGCTTCGAATTCTGCAGTCGACGG
TACCGCGGGCCCGGGATCCACCGGTCGCCACCATGGTGAGCAAGGGCGAGGAGCTGTTCACCGGGGTGGT
GCCCATCCTGGTCGAGCTGGACGGCGACGTAAACGGCCACAAGTTCAGCGTGTCCGGCGAGGGCGAGGGC
GATGCCACCTACGGCAAGCTGACCCTGAAGTTCATCTGCACCACCGGCAAGCTGCCCGTGCCCTGGCCCA
CCCTCGTGACCACCCTGACCTACGGCGTGCAGTGCTTCAGCCGCTACCCCGACCACATGAAGCAGCACGA
CTTCTTCAAGTCCGCCATGCCCGAAGGCTACGTCCAGGAGCGCACCATCTTCTTCAAGGACGACGGCAAC
TACAAGACCCGCGCCGAGGTGAAGTTCGAGGGCGACACCCTGGTGAACCGCATCGAGCTGAAGGGCATCG
ACTTCAAGGAGGACGGCAACATCCTGGGGCACAAGCTGGAGTACAACTACAACAGCCACAACGTCTATAT
CATGGCCGACAAGCAGAAGAACGGCATCAAGGTGAACTTCAAGATCCGCCACAACATCGAGGACGGCAGC
GTGCAGCTCGCCGACCACTACCAGCAGAACACCCCCATCGGCGACGGCCCCGTGCTGCTGCCCGACAACC
ACTACCTGAGCACCCAGTCCGCCCTGAGCAAAGACCCCAACGAGAAGCGCGATCACATGGTCCTGCTGGA
GTTCGTGACCGCCGCCGGGATCACTCTCGGCATGGACGAGCTGTACAAGTAAAGCGGCCGCGACTCTAGA
TCATAATCAGCCATACCACATTTGTAGAGGTTTTACTTGCTTTAAAAAACCTCCCACACCTCCCCCTGAA
CCTGAAACATAAAATGAATGCAATTGTTGTTGTTAACTTGTTTATTGCAGCTTATAATGGTTACAAATAA
AGCAATAGCATCACAAATTTCACAAATAAAGCATTTTTTTCACTGCATTCTAGTTGTGGTTTGTCCAAAC
TCATCAATGTATCTTAAGGCGTAAATTGTAAGCGTTAATATTTTGTTAAAATTCGCGTTAAATTTTTGTT
AAATCAGCTCATTTTTTAACCAATAGGCCGAAATCGGCAAAATCCCTTATAAATCAAAAGAATAGACCGA
GATAGGGT
[37 nt withheld, positions 4349-4385]
AAAGAACGTGGACTCCAACGTCAAAGG
[49 nt withheld, positions 4413-4461]
T
[91 nt withheld, positions 4463-4553]
G
[124 nt withheld, positions 4555-4678]
CAGGTGGCACTTTTCGGGGAAATGTGCGCGGAACCCCTATTTGTTTATTTTTCTAAATACATTCAAATAT
GTATCCGCTCATGAGACAATAACCCTGATAAATGCTTCAATAATATTGAAAAAGGAAGAGTCCTGAGGCG
GAAAGAACCAGCTGTGGAATGTGTGTCAGTTAGGGTGTGGAAAGTCCCCAGGCTCCCCAGCAGGCAGAAG
TATGCAAAGCATGCATCTCAATTAGTCAGCAACCAGGTGTGGAAAGTCCCCAGGCTCCCCAGCAGGCAGA
AGTATGCAAAGCATGCATCTCAATTAGTCAGCAACCATAGTCCCGCCCCTAACTCCGCCCATCCCGCCCC
TAACTCCGCCCAGTTCCGCCCATTCTCCGCCCCATGGCTGACTAATTTTTTTTATTTATGCAGAGGCCGA
GGCCGCCTCGGCCTCTGAGCTATTCCAGAAGTAGTGAGGAGGCTTTTTTGGAGGCCTAGGCTTTTGCAAA
GATCGATCAAGAGACAGGATGAGGATCGTTTCGCATGATTGAACAAGATGGATTGCACGCAGGTTCTCCG
GCCGCTTGGGTGGAGAGGCTATTCGGCTATGACTGGGCACAACAGACAATCGGCTGCTCTGATGCCGCCG
TGTTCCGGCTGTCAGCGCAGGGGCGCCCGGTTCTTTTTGTCAAGACCGACCTGTCCGGTGCCCTGAATGA
ACTGCAAGACGAGGCAGCGCGGCTATCGTGGCTGGCCACGACGGGCGTTCCTTGCGCAGCTGTGCTCGAC
GTTGTCACTGAAGCGGGAAGGGACTGGCTGCTATTGGGCGAAGTGCCGGGGCAGGATCTCCTGTCATCTC
ACCTTGCTCCTGCCGAGAAAGTATCCATCATGGCTGATGCAATGCGGCGGCTGCATACGCTTGATCCGGC
TACCTGCCCATTCGACCACCAAGCGAAACATCGCATCGAGCGAGCACGTACTCGGATGGAAGCCGGTCTT
GTCGATCAGGATGATCTGGACGAAGAGCATCAGGGGCTCGCGCCAGCCGAACTGTTCGCCAGGCTCAAGG
CGAGCATGCCCGACGGCGAGGATCTCGTCGTGACCCATGGCGATGCCTGCTTGCCGAATATCATGGTGGA
AAATGGCCGCTTTTCTGGATTCATCGACTGTGGCCGGCTGGGTGTGGCGGACCGCTATCAGGACATAGCG
TTGGCTACCCGTGATATTGCTGAAGAGCTTGGCGGCGAATGGGCTGACCGCTTCCTCGTGCTTTACGGTA
TCGCCGCTCCCGATTCGCAGCGCATCGCCTTCTATCGCCTTCTTGACGAGTTCTTCTGAGCGGGACTCTG
GGGTTCGAAATGACCGACCAAGCGACGCCCAACCTGCCATCACGAGATTTCGATTCCACCGCCGCCTTCT
ATGAAAGGTTGGGCTTCGGAATCGTTTTCCGGGACGCCGGCTGGATGATCCTCCAGCGCGGGGATCTCAT
GCTGGAGTTCTTCGCCCACCCTAGGGGGAGGCTAACTGAAACACGGAAGGAGACAATACCGGAAGGAACC
CGCGCTATGACGGCAATAAAAAGACAGAATAAAACGCACGGTGTTGGGTCGTTTGTTCATAAACGCGGGG
TTCGGTCCCAGGGCTGGCACTCTGTCGATACCCCACCGAGACCCCATTGGGGCCAATACGCCCGCGTTTC
TTCCTTTTCCCCACCCCACCCCCCAAGTTCGGGTGAAGGCCCAGGGCTCGCAGCCAACGTCGGGGCGGCA
GGCCCTGCCATAGCCTCAGGTTACTCATATATACTTTAGATTGATTTAAAACTTCATTTTTAATTTAAAA
GGATCTAGGTGAAGATCCTTTTTGATAATCTCATGACCAAAATCCCTTAACGTGAGTTTTCGTTCCACTG
AGCGTCAGACCCCGTAGAAAAGATCAAAGGATCTTCTTGAGATCCTTTTTTTCTGCGCGTAATCTGCTGC
TTGCAAACAAAAAAACCACCGCTACCAGCGGTGGTTTGTTTGCCGGATCAAGAGCTACCAACTCTTTTTC
CGAAGGTAACTGGCTTCAGCAGAGCGCAGATACCAAATACTGTTCTTCTAGTGTAGCCGTAGTTAGGCCA
CCACTTCAAGAACTCTGTAGCACCGCCTACATACCTCGCTCTGCTAATCCTGTTACCAGTGGCTGCTGCC
AGTGGCGATAAGTCGTGTCTTACCGGGTTGGACTCAAGACGATAGTTACCGGATAAGGCGCAGCGGTCGG
GCTGAACGGGGGGTTCGTGCACACAGCCCAGCTTGGAGCGAACGACCTACACCGAACTGAGATACCTACA
GCGTGAGCTATGAGAAAGCGCCACGCTTCCCGAAGGGAGAAAGGCGGACAGGTATCCGGTAAGCGGCAGG
GTCGGAACAGGAGAGCGCACGAGGGAGCTTCCAGGGGGAAACGCCTGGTATCTTTATAGTCCTGTCGGGT
TTCGCCACCTCTGACTTGAGCGTCGATTTTTGTGATGCTCGTCAGGGGGGCGGAGCCTATGGAAAAACGC
CAGCAACGCGGCCTTTTTACGGTTCCTGGCCTTTTGCTGGCCTTTTGCTCACATGTTCTTTCCTGCGTTA
TCCCCTGATTCTGTGGATAACCGTATTACCGCCATGCATTAGTTATTAATA
