>Addgene plasmid #112109 | pEGFP-N1 Dynamin1 D406R M407R | depositor partial sequence | sequence record 211040 | hDynamin1 D406R M407R
ATGGGCAACCGCGGCATGGAAGATCTCATCCCGCTGGTCAACCGGCTGCAAGACGCCTTCTCTGCCATCG
GCCAGAACGCGGACCTCGACCTGCCGCAGATCGCTGTGGTGGGCGGCCAGAGCGCCGGCAAGAGCTCGGT
GCTCGAGAATTTCGTAGGCAGGGACTTCTTGCCTCGAGGATCTGGCATTGTTACCCGACGTCCCCTGGTC
TTGCAGCTGGTCAATGCAACCACAGAATATGCCGAGTTCCTGCACTGCAAGGGAAAGAAATTCACCGACT
TCGAGGAGGTGCGCCTTGAGATCGAGGCCGAGACCGACAGGGTCACCGGCACCAACAAGGGCATCTCGCC
GGTGCCTATCAACCTCCGCGTCTACTCGCCGCACGTGCTGAACCTGACCCTGGTGGACCTGCCCGGAATG
ACCAAGGTCCCGGTGGGGGACCAACCTCCCGACATCGAGTTCCAGATCCGAGACATGCTTATGCAGTTTG
TCACCAAGGAGAACTGCCTCATCCTGGCCGTGTCCCCCGCCAACTCTGACCTGGCCAATTCTGACGCCCT
CAAGGTCGCCAAGGAGGTGGACCCCCAGGGCCAGCGCACCATCGGGGTCATCACCAAGCTGGACCTGATG
GACGAGGGCACAGATGCCCGTGATGTGCTGGAGAACAAGCTGCTCCCCCTGCGCAGAGGCTACATTGGAG
TGGTGAACCGGAGCCAGAAGGACATTGATGGCAAGAAGGACATTACCGCCGCCTTGGCTGCTGAACGAAA
GTTCTTCCTCTCCCATCCATCTTATCGCCACTTGGCTGACCGTATGGGCACGCCCTACCTGCAGAAGGTC
CTCAATCAGCAACTGACGAACCACATCCGGGACACACTGCCGGGGCTGCGGAACAAGCTGCAGAGCCAGC
TACTGTCCATTGAGAAGGAGGTGGAGGAATACAAGAACTTCCGCCCTGATGACCCAGCTCGCAAGACCAA
GGCCCTGCTGCAGATGGTCCAGCAGTTTGCCGTAGACTTTGAGAAGCGCATTGAGGGCTCAGGAGATCAG
ATCGACACCTACGAACTGTCAGGGGGAGCCCGCATTAACCGAATCTTCCACGAGCGCTTCCCTTTCGAGC
TGGTCAAGATGGAGTTTGATGAGAAGGAACTCCGAAGGGAGATCAGCTATGCTATCAAGAATATCCATGG
CATTAGAACGGGGCTGTTTACCCCAAGGAGGGCCTTTGAGACCATTGTGAAAAAGCAGGTGAAGAAGATC
CGAGAACCGTGTCTCAAGTGTGTGGACATGGTTATCTCGGAGCTAATCAGCACCGTTAGACAGTGCACCA
AGAAGCTCCAGCAGTACCCGCGGCTACGGGAGGAGATGGAGCGCATCGTGACCACCCACATCCGGGAGCG
CGAGGGCCGCACTAAGGAGCAGGTCATGCTTCTCATCGATATCGAGCTGGCTTACATGAACACCAACCAT
GAGGACTTCATAGGCTTTGCCAATGCTCAGCAGAGGAGCAACCAGATGAACAAGAAGAAGACTTCAGGGA
ACCAGGATGAGATTCTGGTCATCCGCAAGGGCTGGCTGACTATCAATAATATTGGCATCATGAAAGGGGG
CTCCAAGGAGTACTGGTTTGTGCTGACTGCTGAGAATCTGTCCTGGTACAAGGATGATGAGGAGAAAGAG
AAGAAATACATGCTGTCTGTGGACAACCTCAAGCTGCGGGACGTGGAGAAGGGCTTTATGTCGAGCAAGC
ATATCTTTGCCCTCTTTAACACGGAGCAGAGGAATGTCTACAAGGATTATCGGCAGCTGGAGCTAGCCTG
TGAGACACAGGAGGAGGTGGACAGCTGGAAGGCCTCCTTCCTGAGGGCTGGCGTGTACCCTGAGCGTGTT
GGGGACAAAGAGAAAGCCAGCGAGACCGAGGAGAATGGCTCCGACAGCTTCATGCATTCCATGGACCCAC
AGCTGGAACGGCAAGTGGAGACCATCCGGAATCTTGTGGACTCATACATGGCCATTGTCAACAAGACCGT
GAGGGACCTCATGCCCAAGACCATCATGCACCTCATGATTAACAATACCAAGGAGTTCATCTTCTCGGAG
CTGCTGGCCAACCTGTACTCGTGTGGGGACCAGAACACGCTGATGGAGGAGTCGGCGGAGCAGGCACAGC
GGCGCGACGAGATGCTGCGCATGTACCACGCACTGAAGGAGGCGCTCAGCATCATCGGCAACATCAACAC
GACCACCGTCAGCACGCCCATGCCCCCGCCCGTGGACGACTCCTGGCTGCAGGTGCAGAGCGTACCGGCC
GGACGCAGGTCGCCCACGTCCAGCCCCACGCCGCAGCGCCGAGCCCCCGCCGTGCCCCCAGCCCGGCCCG
GGTCGCGGGGCCCTGCTCCTGGGCCTCCGCCTGCTGGGTCCGCCCTGGGGGGGGCGCCCCCCGTGCCCTC
CAGGCCGGGGGCTTCCCCTGACCCTTTCGGCCCTCCCCCTCAGGTGCCCTCGCGCCCCAACCGCGCCCCG
CCCGGGGTCCCCAGCCGATCGGGTCAGGCAAGTCCATCCCGTCCTGAGAGCCCCAGGCCCCCCTTCGACA
AGCTT
